>Addgene plasmid #168766 | pDONR223 HCoV-229E E_stop | depositor partial sequence | sequence record 326975 | Inserted CDS with Stop codon
ATGTTCCTTAAGCTAGTGGATGATCATGCTTTGGTTGTTAATGTACTACTCTGGTGTGTGGTGCTTATAG
TGATACTACTAGTGTGTATTACAATAATTAAACTAATTAAGCTTTGTTTCACTTGCCATATGTTTTGTAA
TAGAACAGTTTATGGCCCCATTAAAAATGTGTACCACATTTACCAATCATATATGCACATAGACCCTTTC
CCTAAACGAGTTATTGATTTCTAA
