[The description below was written by a language model from this plasmid's Addgene catalogue record.]
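Description:
pDONR223 HCoV-229E E_stop is a Gateway-compatible Entry clone built on the pDONR223 donor backbone (listed as about 5 kb without insert) and carrying the coding sequence for the envelope (E) protein of human coronavirus 229E. The insert is recorded as 234 bp and was introduced by Gateway cloning, which in a pDONR-type vector normally means a BP recombination that replaces the donor cassette and leaves the open reading frame flanked by attL sites. The plasmid is maintained in standard E. coli cloning strains such as DH5alpha under spectinomycin selection. The record gives its copy number as unknown and does not name the origin of replication. M13 forward and reverse primer sites on either side of the insert allow it to be sequence-verified.

As an Entry vector, the plasmid is not itself an expression construct, and the record lists no promoter, tag or reporter associated with the E sequence. Its role is to serve as a shuttle. An LR recombination reaction can move the ORF into any compatible Destination vector, which then supplies the promoter, fusion partners and host-specific elements. The "_stop" suffix suggests that this version retains a stop codon at the end of the ORF, which would suit native or N-terminally tagged expression rather than C-terminal fusions, though the record does not spell this out. The clone belongs to a collection of human coronavirus protein-coding sequences assembled as a flexible, multipurpose Gateway resource, intended for transfer into various downstream expression or assay systems.
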