Addgene plasmid #168766: pDONR223 HCoV-229E E_stop
Purpose: Gateway-compatible Entry vector
Depositing lab: Fritz Roth. Depositing organization: Sinai Health System. Publication: A resource of human coronavirus protein-coding sequences in a flexible, multipurpose Gateway Entry clone collection. Weller B, Lin CW, Pogoutse O, Sauer M, Marin-de la Rosa N, Strobel A, Young V, Knapp JJ, Rayhan A, Falter C, Kim DK, Roth FP, Falter-Braun P. G3 (Bethesda). 2023 Jul 5;13(7):jkad105. doi: 10.1093/g3journal/jkad105. PubMed 37267226.
Backbone
  Vector backbone: pDONR223
  Backbone manufacturer: Rual et al, Genome Res. 14:2128-2135, 2004.
  Backbone size w/o insert (bp): 5005
  Vector type: Other
Growth in bacteria
  Bacterial resistance: Spectinomycin, 50 μg/mL
  Growth temperature: 37°C
  Growth strain: DH5alpha
  Copy number: Unknown
Gene/Insert
  Gene/Insert name: E
  Species: Other
  Insert size (bp): 234
  Entrez Gene: E (a.k.a. HCoV229Egp5)
  Cloning method: Gateway Cloning
  Sequencing primers: 5′ m13-For; 3′ m13-Rev
Resource information
  A portion of this plasmid was derived from a plasmid made by: Falter-Braun Lab
Terms and licenses: Academic/Nonprofit Terms; Industry Terms
How to cite: pDONR223 HCoV-229E E_stop was a gift from Fritz Roth (Addgene plasmid # 168766 ; http://n2t.net/addgene:168766 ; RRID:Addgene_168766)
